>Addgene plasmid #113602 | PE_5: Pxyl_Lac_bD | addgene full sequence | sequence record 221703 | Addgene NGS Result
AGTGCGCTCGAGCTTCCCAACCTTACCAGAGGGCGCCCCAGCTGGCAATTCCGACGTCTGTGTGGATCCC
TATCAGTGATAGAGATTCACACAGGGCCCTCGGACACCGAGGAGAATGTCAAGAGGCGAACACACAACGT
CTTGGAGCGCCAGAGGAGGAACGAGCTAAAACGGAGCTTTTTTGCCCTGCGTGACCAGATCCCGGAGTTG
GAAAACAATGAAAAGGCCCCCAAGGTAGTTATCCTTAAAAAAGCCACAGCATACATCCTGTCCGTCCAAG
CAGAGGAGCAAAAGCTCATTTCTGAAGAGGACTTGTTGCGGAAACGACGAGAACAGTTGAAACACAAACT
TGAACAGCTACGGAACTCTTGTGCGTAAGGAAAAGTAAGGAAAACGATTCCTTCTAACAGAAATGTCCTG
AGCAATCACCTATGAACTGTCGAAATAAACCAAAAATCGTAATCGAAAGATAAAAATCTGTAACTGACAT
GTGAGCGCTCACAATTTAAATTGAGCACAATTGTGAGCGGATAACAATTGCATGCCACTTAAAAAGGAGA
TCAACAATGAAAGCAATTTTCGTACTGAAACATCTTAATCATGCTAAGGAGAAATACTAGTATGCGTAAA
GGCGAAGAGCTGTTCACTGGTGTCGTCCCTATTCTGGTGGAACTGGATGGTGATGTCAACGGTCATAAGT
TTTCCGTGCGTGGCGAGGGTGAAGGTGACGCAACTAATGGTAAACTGACGCTGAAGTTCATCTGTACTAC
TGGTAAACTGCCGGTACCTTGGCCGACTCTGGTAACGACGCTGACTTATGGTGTTCAGTGCTTTGCTCGT
TATCCGGACCATATGAAGCAGCATGACTTCTTCAAGTCCGCCATGCCGGAAGGCTATGTGCAGGAACGCA
CGATTTCCTTTAAGGATGACGGCACGTACAAAACGCGTGCGGAAGTGAAATTTGAAGGCGATACCCTGGT
AAACCGCATTGAGCTGAAAGGCATTGACTTTAAAGAAGACGGCAATATCCTGGGCCATAAGCTGGAATAC
AATTTTAACAGCCACAATGTTTACATCACCGCCGATAAACAAAAAAATGGCATTAAAGCGAATTTTAAAA
TTCGCCACAACGTGGAGGATGGCAGCGTGCAGCTGGCTGATCACTACCAGCAAAACACTCCAATCGGTGA
TGGTCCTGTTCTGCTGCCAGACAATCACTATCTGAGCTACCAAAGCGTTCTGTCTAAAGATCCGAACGAG
AAACGCGATCATATGGTTCTGCTGGAGTTCGTAACCGCAGCGGGCATCACGCATGGTATGGATGAACTGT
ACAAATGATGAAGCTTCCCCTACGTGCTGCTGAAGTTGCCCGCAACAGAGAGTGGAACCAACCGGTGATA
CCACGATACTATGACTGAGAGTCAACGCCATGAGCGGCCTCATTTCTTATTCTGAGTTACAACAGTCCGC
ACCGCTGTCTCACACTGGCTCACCTTCGGGTGGGCCTTTCTGCGTTTATATACTAGAGAGAGAATATAAA
AAGCCAGATTATTAATCCGGCTTTTTTATTATTTCCTAGCTAGCCGGGGAAATGTGCGCGGAACCCCTAT
TTGTTTATTTTTCTAAATACATTCAAATATGTATCCGCTCATGAATTAATTCTTAGAAAAACTCATCGAG
CATCAAATGAAACTGCAATTTATTCATATCAGGATTATCAATACCATATTTTTGAAAAAGCCGTTTCTGT
AATGAAGGAGAAAACTCACCGAGGCAGTTCCATAGGATGGCAAGATCCTGGTATCGGTCTGCGATTCCGA
CTCGTCCAACATCAATACAACCTATTAATTTCCCCTCGTCAAAAATAAGGTTATCAAGTGAGAAATCACC
ATGAGTGACGACTGAATCCGGTGAGAATGGCAAAAGTTTATGCATTTCTTTCCAGACTTGTTCAACAGGC
CAGCCATTACGCTCGTCATCAAAATCACTCGCATCAACCAAACCGTTATTCATTCGTGATTGCGCCTGAG
CGAGACGAAATACGCGATCGCTGTTAAAAGGACAATTACAAACAGGAATCGAATGCAACCGGCGCAGGAA
CACTGCCAGCGCATCAACAATATTTTCACCTGAATCAGGATATTCTTCTAATACCTGGAATGCTGTTTTC
CCGGGGATCGCAGTGGTGAGTAACCATGCATCATCAGGAGTACGGATAAAATGCTTGATGGTCGGAAGAG
GCATAAATTCCGTCAGCCAGTTTAGTCTGACCATCTCATCTGTAACATCATTGGCAACGCTACCTTTGCC
ATGTTTCAGAAACAACTCTGGCGCATCGGGCTTCCCATACAATCGATAGATTGTCGCACCTGATTGCCCG
ACATTATCGCGAGCCCATTTATACCCATATAAATCAGCATCCATGCTGGAATTTAATCGCGGCCTAGAGC
AAGACGTTTCCCGTTGAATATGGCTCATAACACCCCTTGTATTACTGTTTATGTAAGCAGACAGTTTTAT
TGTTCATGACCAAAATCCCTTAACGTGAGTTTTCGTTCCACTGAGCGTCAGACCCCGTAGAAAAGATCAA
AGGATCTTCTTGAGATCCTTTTTTTCTGCGCGTAATCTGCTGCTTGCAAACAAAAAAACCACCGCTACCA
GCGGTGGTTTGTTTGCCGGATCAAGAGCTACCAACTCTTTTTCCGAAGGTAACTGGCTTCAGCAGAGCGC
AGATACCAAATACTGTCCTTCTAGTGTAGCCGTAGTTAGGCCACCACTTCAAGAACTCTGTAGCACCGCC
TACATACCTCGCTCTGCTAATCCTGTTACCAGTGGCTGCTGCCAGTGGCGATAAGTCGTGTCTTACCGGG
TTGGACTCAAGACGATAGTTACCGGATAAGGCGCAGCGGTCGGGCTGAACGGGGGGTTCGTGCACACAGC
CCAGCTTGGAGCGAACGACCTACACCGAACTGAGATACCTACAGCGTGAGCTATGAGAAAGCGCCACGCT
TCCCGAAGGGAGAAAGGCGGACAGGTATCCGGTAAGCGGCAGGGTCGGAACAGGAGAGCGCACGAGGGAG
CTTCCAGGGGGAAACGCCTGGTATCTTTATAGTCCTGTCGGGTTTCGCCACCTCTGACTTGAGCGTCGAT
TTTTGTGATGCTCGTCAGGGGGGCGGAGCCTATGGAAAAACGCCAGCAACGCGGCCTTTTTACGGTTCCT
GGCCTTTTGCTGGCCTTTTGCTCACATGTTCTTTCCTGCGTTATCCCCTGATTCTGTGGATAACCGTATT
ACCGCCTTTGAGTGAGCTGATACCGCTCGCCGCAGCCGAACGACCGAGCGCAGCGAGTCAGTGAGCGAGG
AAGCGGAAGAGCGCCTGATGCGGTATTTTCTCCTTACGCATCTGTGCGGTATTTCACACCGCAATGGTGC
ACTCTCAGTACAATCTGCTCTGATGCCGCATAGTTAAGCCAGTATACACTCCGCTATCGCTACGTGACTG
GGTCATGGCTGCGCCCCGACACCCGCCAACACCCGCTGACGCGCCCTGACGGGCTTGTCTGCTCCCGGCA
TCCGCTTACAGACAAGCTGTGACCGTCTCCGGGAGCTGCATGTGTCAGAGGTTTTCACCGTCATCACCGA
AACGCGCGAGGCAGCTGCGGTAAAGCTCATCAGCGTGGTCGTGAAGCGATTCACAGATGTCTGCCTGTTC
ATCCGCGTCCAGCTCGTTGAGTTTCTCCAGAAGCGTTAATGTCTGGCTTCTGATAAAGCGGGCCATGTTA
AGGGCGGTTTTTTCCTGTTTGGTCACTGATGCCTCCGTGTAAGGGGGATTTCTGTTCATGGGGGTAATGA
TACCGATGAAACGAGAGAGGATGCTCACGATACGGGTTACTGATGATGAACATGCCCGGTTACTGGAACG
TTGTGAGGGTAAACAACTGGCGGTATGGATGCGGCGGGACCAGAGCTC
Features (pLannotate 1.2.2; 13 found; start..end, strand, type, name):
     67..87      +  promoter       PLtetO-1 promoter (fragment): modified phage lambda PL promoter with tet operator sites (Lutz and Bujard, 1997)
    100..318     +  CDS            N-MYC2 (fragment): MYC2_MARMO - Protein inferred from homology: Swiss-Prot protein existence level 3. From Marmota monax (Woodchuck).
    286..315     +  CDS            Myc: Myc (human c-Myc proto-oncogene) epitope tag
    490..506     +  protein_bind   lac operator (symmetric) (fragment): The lac repressor binds to the lac operator to inhibit transcription in E. coli. This inhibition can be relieved by adding lactose or isopropyl-β-D-thiogalactopyranoside (IPTG). The symmetric lac operator was optimized for tight binding of lac repressor. lac repressor encoded by lacI
    521..537     +  protein_bind   lac operator: The lac repressor binds to the lac operator to inhibit transcription in E. coli. This inhibition can be relieved by adding lactose or isopropyl-β-D-thiogalactopyranoside (IPTG). lac repressor encoded by lacI
    622..1335    +  CDS            superfolder GFP: GFP variant that folds robustly even when fused to poorly folded proteins (Pédelacq et al., 2006)
   1487..1514    +  terminator     T7Te terminator: phage T7 early transcription terminator
   1597..1654    +  promoter       AmpR promoter (fragment): bla
   1663..2478    -  CDS            KanR: aminoglycoside phosphotransferase; aph(3')-Ia; confers resistance to kanamycin in bacteria or G418 (Geneticin®) in eukaryotes
   2600..3188    +  rep_origin     ori: high-copy-number ColE1/pMB1/pBR322/pUC origin of replication
   3374..3513    -  misc_feature   bom: basis of mobility region from pBR322
   3615..3806    -  CDS            rop: Rop protein, which maintains plasmids at low copy number; rop
   3847..3957    +  CDS            mbeC (fragment): MBEC_ECOLX - Experimental evidence at protein level: Swiss-Prot protein existence level 1. Required for efficient mobilization of ColE1 plasmid and is thus essential to promote the specific transfer of the plasmid during conjugation. Probably functions by inducing DNA bending, helping the MbeA relaxase to melt the DNA around the nic site and cleave the phosphodiester bond. Binds specifically double-stranded DNA (dsDNA) containing the ColE1 oriT but does not recognize the inverted repeat (IR). From Escherichia coli.
