[The description below was written by a language model from this plasmid's Addgene catalogue record and pLannotate feature annotations shown in this document.]
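Description:
PE_5: Pxyl_Lac_bD is a bacterial expression plasmid of just under 4 kb that serves as a reporter for an engineered hybrid promoter. It replicates in E. coli from a pMB1/ColE1-type origin and retains the rop gene and the pBR322 bom region. The catalogue lists it as high copy, although Rop normally moderates the copy number of this origin family. Selection is by kanamycin through an aph(3')-Ia aminoglycoside phosphotransferase gene. A short mbeC fragment near rop appears to be a remnant of the ColE1-derived backbone rather than a functional mobilisation gene.

The payload is the small (roughly 85 bp) hybrid promoter Pxyl_Lac_bD, recorded as both the insert and the promoter. Its name suggests a xylose-responsive promoter architecture combined with lac operator elements, and the annotation does find two lac operator sites, one a fragment of the symmetric type, just upstream of a superfolder GFP coding sequence that is followed by the T7Te terminator. Transcription from the hybrid promoter should therefore be read out as sfGFP fluorescence, and it should be repressible by LacI and relieved by IPTG. The record does not detail the other regulatory input, and no repressor or activator gene is annotated on this plasmid, so these factors are presumably supplied elsewhere. Upstream of the promoter lie a short tet operator fragment and a Myc epitope tag region. The depositor notes that a tet operator replaces an expected lac operator between rop and myc, with no known effect on function. The plasmid comes from work on tuning the dynamic range of promoters controlled by ligand-inducible transcription factors.
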