Addgene plasmid #113602: PE_5: Pxyl_Lac_bD
Purpose: PE_5: Pxyl_Lac_bD
Depositing lab: Matthew Bennett. Depositing organization: Rice University. Publication: Tuning the dynamic range of bacterial promoters regulated by ligand-inducible transcription factors. Chen Y, Ho JML, Shis DL, Gupta C, Long J, Wagner DS, Ott W, Josic K, Bennett MR. Nat Commun. 2018 Jan 4;9(1):64. doi: 10.1038/s41467-017-02473-5. PubMed 29302024.
Backbone
  Vector backbone: pmb1, +ROP
  Backbone size w/o insert (bp): 3886
  Total vector size (bp): 3971
  Vector type: Bacterial Expression
Growth in bacteria
  Bacterial resistance: Kanamycin, 50 μg/mL
  Growth temperature: 37°C
  Growth strain: DH5alpha
  Copy number: High Copy
Gene/Insert
  Gene/Insert name: Hybrid Promoter : Pxyl_Lac_bD
  Promoter: Hybrid Promoter : Pxyl_Lac_bD
  Cloning method: Gateway Cloning
  Sequencing primers: 5′ CATTTCTGAAGAGGACTTGTTGCG; 3′ CTTCACCCTCGCCACGCACG
Terms and licenses: Academic/Nonprofit Terms; Industry Terms: Not Available to Industry
Depositor comments: Note: Plasmid contains a tet operator instead of a lac operator between rop and myc. This change is not known to affect plasmid function.
How to cite: PE_5: Pxyl_Lac_bD was a gift from Matthew Bennett (Addgene plasmid # 113602 ; http://n2t.net/addgene:113602 ; RRID:Addgene_113602)
