>Addgene plasmid #113602 | PE_5: Pxyl_Lac_bD | depositor partial sequence | sequence record 214410 | Hybrid Promoter: Pxyl_Lac_bD
TGTCGAAATAAACCAAAAATCGTAATCGAAAGATAAAAATCTGTAACTGACATGTGAGCGCTCACAATTT
AAATTGAGCACAATTGTGAGCGGATAACAATTGCATGC
