>Addgene plasmid #113602 | PE_5: Pxyl_Lac_bD | depositor partial sequence | sequence record 214411 | sfYFP
ATGCGTAAAGGCGAAGAGCTGTTCACTGGTGTCGTCCCTATTCTGGTGGAACTGGATGGTGATGTCAACG
GTCATAAGTTTTCCGTGCGTGGCGAGGGTGAAGGTGACGCAACTAATGGTAAACTGACGCTGAAGTTCAT
CTGTACTACTGGTAAACTGCCGGTACCTTGGCCGACTCTGGTAACGACGCTGACTTATGGTGTTCAGTGC
TTTGCTCGTTATCCGGACCATATGAAGCAGCATGACTTCTTCAAGTCCGCCATGCCGGAAGGCTATGTGC
AGGAACGCACGATTTCCTTTAAGGATGACGGCACGTACAAAACGCGTGCGGAAGTGAAATTTGAAGGCGA
TACCCTGGTAAACCGCATTGAGCTGAAAGGCATTGACTTTAAAGAAGACGGCAATATCCTGGGCCATAAG
CTGGAATACAATTTTAACAGCCACAATGTTTACATCACCGCCGATAAACAAAAAAATGGCATTAAAGCGA
ATTTTAAAATTCGCCACAACGTGGAGGATGGCAGCGTGCAGCTGGCTGATCACTACCAGCAAAACACTCC
AATCGGTGATGGTCCTGTTCTGCTGCCAGACAATCACTATCTGAGCTACCAAAGCGTTCTGTCTAAAGAT
CCGAACGAGAAACGCGATCATATGGTTCTGCTGGAGTTCGTAACCGCAGCGGGCATCACGCATGGTATGG
ATGAACTGTACAAATGATGA
